>Addgene plasmid #38249 | pMXs-IP GFP-Omp25 | addgene full sequence | sequence record 260856 | Addgene NGS Result
GGGAATTCCTGCAGGCCTCGAGGGCCGGCGCGCCGCGGCCGCACCATGGTGAGCAAGGGCGAGGAGCTGT
TCACCGGGGTGGTGCCCATCCTGGTCGAGCTGGACGGCGACGTAAACGGCCACAAGTTCAGCGTGTCCGG
CGAGGGCGAGGGCGATGCCACCTACGGCAAGCTGACCCTGAAGTTCATCTGCACCACCGGCAAGCTGCCC
GTGCCCTGGCCCACCCTCGTGACCACCCTGACCTACGGCGTGCAGTGCTTCAGCCGCTACCCCGACCACA
TGAAGCAGCACGACTTCTTCAAGTCCGCCATGCCCGAAGGCTACGTCCAGGAGCGCACCATCTTCTTCAA
GGACGACGGCAACTACAAGACCCGCGCCGAGGTGAAGTTCGAGGGCGACACCCTGGTGAACCGCATCGAG
CTGAAGGGCATCGACTTCAAGGAGGACGGCAACATCCTGGGGCACAAGCTGGAGTACAACTACAACAGCC
ACAACGTCTATATCATGGCCGACAAGCAGAAGAACGGCATCAAGGTGAACTTCAAGATCCGCCACAACAT
CGAGGACGGCAGCGTGCAGCTCGCCGACCACTACCAGCAGAACACCCCCATCGGCGACGGCCCCGTGCTG
CTGCCCGACAACCACTACCTGAGCACCCAGTCCGCCCTGAGCAAAGACCCCAACGAGAAGCGCGATCACA
TGGTCCTGCTGGAGTTCGTGACCGCCGCCGGGATCACTCTCGGCATGGACGAGCTGTACAAGCCGCGGCA
TCGAGGCGACGGAGAGCCTAGTGGAGTTCCTGTAGCTGTGGTGCTGCTGCCAGTGTTTGCCCTTACCCTG
GTAGCAGTTTGGGCCTTCGTGAGATACCGAAAGCAGCTCTGAGCGGCCGCTACGTAAATTCNNCCCCCCC
CCCCCTCTCCCTCCCCCCCCCCTAACGTTACTGGCCGAAGCCGCTTGGAATAAGGCCGGTGTGCGTTTGT
CTATATGTTATTTTCCACCATATTGCCGTCTTTTGGCAATGTGAGGGCCCGGAAACCTGGCCCTGTCTTC
TTGACGAGCATTCCTAGGGGTCTTTCCCCTCTCGCCAAAGGAATGCAAGGTCTGTTGAATGTCGTGAAGG
AAGCAGTTCCTCTGGAAGCTTCTTGAAGACAAACAACGTCTGTAGCGACCCTTTGCAGGCAGCGGAACCC
CCCACCTGGCGACAGGTGCCTCTGCGGCCAAAAGCCACGTGTATAAGATACACCTGCAAAGGCGGCACAA
CCCCAGTGCCACGTTGTGAGTTGGATAGTTGTGGAAAGAGTCAAATGGCTCTCCTCAAGCGTATTCAACA
AGGGGCTGAAGGATGCCCAGAAGGTACCCCATTGTATGGGATCTGATCTGGGGCCTCGGTGCACATGCTT
TACATGTGTTTAGTCGAGGTTAAAAAAACGTCTAGGCCCCCCGAACCACGGGGACGTGGTTTTCCTTTGA
AAAACACGATGATAATATGGCCACAACCATGGTTACCGAGTACAAGCCCACGGTGCGCCTCGCCACCCGC
GACGACGTCCCCAGGGCCGTACGCACCCTCGCCGCCGCGTTCGCCGACTACCCCGCCACGCGCCACACCG
TCGATCCGGACCGCCACATCGAGCGGGTCACCGAGCTGCAAGAACTCTTCCTCACGCGCGTCGGGCTCGA
CATCGGCAAGGTGTGGGTCGCGGACGACGGCGCCGCGGTGGCGGTCTGGACCACGCCGGAGAGCGTCGAA
GCGGGGGCGGTGTTCGCCGAGATCGGCCCGCGCATGGCCGAGTTGAGCGGTTCCCGGCTGGCCGCGCAGC
AACAGATGGAAGGCCTCCTGGCGCCGCACCGGCCCAAGGAGCCCGCGTGGTTCCTGGCCACCGTCGGCGT
CTCGCCCGACCACCAGGGCAAGGGTCTGGGCAGCGCCGTCGTGCTCCCCGGAGTGGAGGCGGCCGAGCGC
GCCGGGGTGCCCGCCTTCCTGGAGACCTCCGCGCCCCGCAACCTCCCCTTCTACGAGCGGCTCGGCTTCA
CCGTCACCGCCGACGTCGAGGTGCCCGAAGGACCGCGCACCTGGTGCATGACCCGCAAGCCCGGTGCCTG
AGTCGACGATAAAATAAAAGATTTTATTTAGTCTCCAGAAAAAGGGGGGAATGAAAGACCCCACCTGTAG
GTTTGGCAAGCTAGCTTAAGTAACGCCATTTTGCAAGGCATGGAAAAATACATAACTGAGAATAGAGAAG
TTCAGATCAAGGTCAGGAACAGATGGAACAGCTGAATATGGGCCAAACAGGATATCTGTGGTAAGCAGTT
CCTGCCCCGGCTCAGGGCCAAGAACAGATGGAACAGCTGAATATGGGCCAAACAGGATATCTGTGGTAAG
CAGTTCCTGCCCCGGCTCAGGGCCAAGAACAGATGGTCCCCAGATGCGGTCCAGCCCTCAGCAGTTTCTA
GAGAACCATCAGATGTTTCCAGGGTGCCCCAAGGACCTGAAATGACCCTGTGCCTTATTTGAACTAACCA
ATCAGTTCGCTTCTCGCTTCTGTTCGCGCGCTTCTGCTCCCCGAGCTCAATAAAAGAGCCCACAACCCCT
CACTCGGGGCGCCAGTCCTCCGATTGACTGAGTCGCCCGGGTACCCGTGTATCCAATAAACCCTCTTGCA
GTTGCATCCGACTTGTGGTCTCGCTGTTCCTTGGGAGGGTCTCCTCTGAGTGATTGACTACCCGTCAGCG
GGGGTCTTTCACATGCAGCATGTATCAAAATTAATTTGGTTTTTTTTCTTAAGTATTTACATTAAATGGC
CATAGTTGCATTAATGAATCGGCCAACGCGCGGGGAGAGGCGGTTTGCGTATTGGGCGCTCTTCCGCTTC
CTCGCTCACTGACTCGCTGCGCTCGGTCGTTCGGCTGCGGCGAGCGGTATCAGCTCACTCAAAGGCGGTA
ATACGGTTATCCACAGAATCAGGGGATAACGCAGGAAAGAACATGTGAGCAAAAGGCCAGCAAAAGGCCA
GGAACCGTAAAAAGGCCGCGTTGCTGGCGTTTTTCCATAGGCTCCGCCCCCCTGACGAGCATCACAAAAA
TCGACGCTCAAGTCAGAGGTGGCGAAACCCGACAGGACTATAAAGATACCAGGCGTTTCCCCCTGGAAGC
TCCCTCGTGCGCTCTCCTGTTCCGACCCTGCCGCTTACCGGATACCTGTCCGCCTTTCTCCCTTCGGGAA
GCGTGGCGCTTTCTCATAGCTCACGCTGTAGGTATCTCAGTTCGGTGTAGGTCGTTCGCTCCAAGCTGGG
CTGTGTGCACGAACCCCCCGTTCAGCCCGACCGCTGCGCCTTATCCGGTAACTATCGTCTTGAGTCCAAC
CCGGTAAGACACGACTTATCGCCACTGGCAGCAGCCACTGGTAACAGGATTAGCAGAGCGAGGTATGTAG
GCGGTGCTACAGAGTTCTTGAAGTGGTGGCCTAACTACGGCTACACTAGAAGAACAGTATTTGGTATCTG
CGCTCTGCTGAAGCCAGTTACCTTCGGAAAAAGAGTTGGTAGCTCTTGATCCGGCAAACAAACCACCGCT
GGTAGCGGTGGTTTTTTTGTTTGCAAGCAGCAGATTACGCGCAGAAAAAAAGGATCTCAAGAAGATCCTT
TGATCTTTTCTACGGGGTCTGACGCTCAGTGGAACGAAAACTCACGTTAAGGGATTTTGGTCATGAGATT
ATCAAAAAGGATCTTCACCTAGATCCTTTTGCGGCCGGCCGCAAATCAATCTAAAGTATATATGAGTAAA
CTTGGTCTGACAGTTACCAATGCTTAATCAGTGAGGCACCTATCTCAGCGATCTGTCTATTTCGTTCATC
CATAGTTGCCTGACTCCCCGTCGTGTAGATAACTACGATACGGGAGGGCTTACCATCTGGCCCCAGTGCT
GCAATGATACCGCGAGACCCACGCTCACCGGCTCCAGATTTATCAGCAATAAACCAGCCAGCCGGAAGGG
CCGAGCGCAGAAGTGGTCCTGCAACTTTATCCGCCTCCATCCAGTCTATTAATTGTTGCCGGGAAGCTAG
AGTAAGTAGTTCGCCAGTTAATAGTTTGCGCAACGTTGTTGCCATTGCTACAGGCATCGTGGTGTCACGC
TCGTCGTTTGGTATGGCTTCATTCAGCTCCGGTTCCCAACGATCAAGGCGAGTTACATGATCCCCCATGT
TGTGCAAAAAAGCGGTTAGCTCCTTCGGTCCTCCGATCGTTGTCAGAAGTAAGTTGGCCGCAGTGTTATC
ACTCATGGTTATGGCAGCACTGCATAATTCTCTTACTGTCATGCCATCCGTAAGATGCTTTTCTGTGACT
GGTGAGTACTCAACCAAGTCATTCTGAGAATAGTGTATGCGGCGACCGAGTTGCTCTTGCCCGGCGTCAA
TACGGGATAATACCGCGCCACATAGCAGAACTTTAAAAGTGCTCATCATTGGAAAACGTTCTTCGGGGCG
AAAACTCTCAAGGATCTTACCGCTGTTGAGATCCAGTTCGATGTAACCCACTCGTGCACCCAACTGATCT
TCAGCATCTTTTACTTTCACCAGCGTTTCTGGGTGAGCAAAAACAGGAAGGCAAAATGCCGCAAAAAAGG
GAATAAGGGCGACACGGAAATGTTGAATACTCATACTCTTCCTTTTTCAATATTATTGAAGCATTTATCA
GGGTTATTGTCTCATGAGCGGATACATATTTGAATGTATTTAGAAAAATAAACAAATAGGGGTTCCGCGC
ACATTTCCCCGAAAAGTGCCACCTGCATAATGAAAGACCCCACCTGTAGGTTTGGCAAGCTAGCTTAAGT
AACGCCATTTTGCAAGGCATGGAAAAATACATAACTGAGAATAGAAAAGTTCAGATCAAGGTCAGGAACA
GATGGAACAGCTGAATATGGGCCAAACAGGATATCTGTGGTAAGCAGTTCCTGCCCCGGCTCAGGGCCAA
GAACAGATGGAACAGCTGAATATGGGCCAAACAGGATATCTGTGGTAAGCAGTTCCTGCCCCGGCTCAGG
GCCAAGAACAGATGGTCCCCAGATGCGGTCCAGCCCTCAGCAGTTTCTAGAGAACCATCAGATGTTTCCA
GGGTGCCCCAAGGACCTGAAATGACCCTGTGCCTTATTTGAACTAACCAATCAGTTCGCTTCTCGCTTCT
GTTCGCGCGCTTCTGCTCCCCGAGCTCAATAAAAGAGCCCACAACCCCTCACTCGGCGCGCCAGTCCTCC
GATTGACTGAGTCGCCCGGGTACCCGTGTATCCAATAAACCCTCTTGCAGTTGCATCCGACTTGTGGTCT
CGCTGTTCCTTGGGAGGGTCTCCTCTGAGTGATTGACTACCCGTCAGCGGGGGTCTTTCATTTGGGGGCT
CGTCCGGGATCGGGAGACCCCTGCCCAGGGACCACCGACCCACCACCGGGAGGTAAGCTGGCCAGCAACT
TATCTGTGTCTGTCCGATTGTCTAGTGTCTATGACTGATTTTATGCGCCTGCGTCGGTACTAGTTAGCTA
ACTAGCTCTGTATCTGGCGGACCCGTGGTGGAACTGACGAGTTCGGAACACCCGGCCGCAACCCTGGGAG
ACGTCCCAGGGACTTCGGGGGCCGTTTTTGTGGCCCGACCTGAGTCCAAAAATCCCGATCGTTTTGGACT
CTTTGGTGCACCCCCCTAATAGGAGGGATATGTGGTTCTGGTAGGAGACGAGAACCTAAAACAGTTCCCG
CCTCCGTCTGAATTTTTGCTTTCGGTTTGGGACCGAAGCCGCGCCGCGCGTCTTGTCTGCTGCAGCATCG
TTCTGTGTTGTCTCTGTCTGACTGTGTTTCTGTATTTGTCTGAAAATTAGGGCCAGACTGTTACCACTCC
CTTAAGTTTGACCTTAGGTCACTGGAAAGATGTCGAGCGGATCGCTCACAACCAGTCGGTAGATGTCAAG
AAGAGACGTTGGGTTACCTTCTGCTCTGCAGAATGGCCAACCTTTAACGTCGGATGGCCGCGAGACGGCA
CCTTTAACCGAGACCTCATCACCCAGGTTAAGATCAAGGTCTTTTCACCTGGCCCGCATGGACACCCAGA
CCAGGTCCCCTACATCGTGACCTGGGAAGCCTTGGCTTTTGACCCCCCTCCCTGGGTCAAGCCCTTTGTA
CACCCTAAGCCTCCGCCTCCTCTTCCTCCATCCGCCCCGTCTCTCCCCCTTGAACCTCCTCGTTCGACCC
CGCCTCGATCCTCCCTTTATCCAGCCCTCACTCCTTCTCTAGGCGCCCCCATATGGCCATATGAGATCTT
ATATGGGGCACCCCCGCCCCTTGTAAACTTCCCTGACCCTGACATGACAAGAGTTACTAACAGCCCCTCT
CTCCAAGCTCACTTACAGGCTCTCTACTTAGTCCAGCACGAAGTCTGGAGACCTCTGGCGGCAGCCTACC
AAGAACAACTGGACCGACCGGTGGTACCTCACCCTTACCGAGTCGGCGACACAGTGTGGGTCCGCCGACA
CCAGACTAAGAACCTAGAACCTCGCTGGAAAGGACCTTACACAGTCCTGCTGACCACCCCCACCGCCCTC
AAAGTAGACGGCATCGCAGCTTGGATACACGCCGCCCACGTGAAGGCTGCCGACCCCGGGGGTGGACCAT
CCTCTAGACTGCCGGATCTAGCTAGTTAATTAAGGATCCCAGTGTGGTGGTAC
Features (pLannotate 1.2.2; 15 found; start..end, strand, type, name):
     46..762     +  CDS            EGFP: EGFP is a basic (constitutively fluorescent) green fluorescent protein published in 1996, derived from Aequorea victoria. It is reported to be a rapidly-maturing weak dimer with moderate acid sensitivity.
    769..879     +  CDS            Synj2bp (fragment): SYJ2B_RAT - Also known as Omp25. Experimental evidence at protein level: Swiss-Prot protein existence level 1. Regulates endocytosis of activin type 2 receptor kinases through the Ral/RALBP1-dependent pathway and may be involved in suppression of activin-induced signal transduction. From Rattus norvegicus (Rat).
   1023..1485    +  misc_feature   IRES: internal ribosome entry site (IRES) of the encephalomyocarditis virus (EMCV)
   1505..2101    +  CDS            PuroR (fragment): puromycin N-acetyltransferase; pac from Streptomyces; confers resistance to puromycin
   2150..2271    +  LTR            3' LTR (ΔU3) (fragment): self-inactivating 3' long terminal repeat (LTR) from Moloney murine leukemia virus
   2272..2741    +  LTR            LTR: long terminal repeat from Moloney murine leukemia virus
   2807..2859    -  CDS            lacI (fragment): lac repressor; lacI; The lac repressor binds to the lac operator to inhibit transcription in E. coli. This inhibition can be relieved by adding lactose or isopropyl-β-D-thiogalactopyranoside (IPTG).
   3042..3630    -  rep_origin     ori: high-copy-number ColE1/pMB1/pBR322/pUC origin of replication
   3794..4654    -  CDS            AmpR: β-lactamase; bla; confers resistance to ampicillin, carbenicillin, and related antibiotics
   4655..4759    -  promoter       AmpR promoter: bla
   4789..5382    +  LTR            LTR: long terminal repeat from Moloney murine leukemia virus
   5445..5644    +  misc_feature   MMLV Ψ: packaging signal of Moloney murine leukemia virus (MMLV)
   5696..5784    +  misc_feature   MESV Ψ (fragment): packaging signal of murine embryonic stem cell virus
   5861..6277    +  CDS            gag (truncated): truncated Moloney murine leukemia virus (MMLV) gag gene lacking the start codon
   6287..6661    +  misc_feature   pol region: Moloney murine leukemia virus (MMLV) pol region containing the splice acceptor site
