[The description below was written by a language model from this plasmid's Addgene catalogue record and pLannotate feature annotations shown in this document.]
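Description:
pMXs-IP GFP-Omp25 is a Moloney murine leukemia virus-based retroviral expression vector of about 6.7 kb, built on the pMXs-IP backbone. It is used for stable gene delivery into mammalian cells. In bacteria it is maintained as a high-copy plasmid through a ColE1/pUC-type origin, with ampicillin selection from the β-lactamase gene and its native promoter. The proviral portion is flanked by MMLV long terminal repeats. Downstream of the 5′ LTR are the Ψ packaging signal, a truncated gag segment lacking its start codon, and a pol region containing a splice acceptor. These elements allow the transcript to be encapsidated when the plasmid is introduced into a packaging cell line that supplies the viral proteins in trans. No separate internal promoter is annotated, so expression of the cargo is presumably driven from the 5′ LTR. The annotation tool labels a short fragment next to the 3′ LTR as a ΔU3-type sequence, but a substantial LTR follows it directly, so the record does not clearly indicate a self-inactivating design.

The payload is EGFP fused at its C-terminus to a 111 bp fragment encoding residues 109–145 of rat Omp25 (Synj2bp), cloned as a NotI cassette. This C-terminal segment of Omp25 is generally understood to be its tail anchor, so the fusion should place GFP on the outer mitochondrial membrane. An EMCV IRES follows the fusion and drives translation of puromycin N-acetyltransferase from the same transcript, which allows puromycin selection of transduced cells. The associated publication concerns Parkin-mediated proteasomal degradation and rupture of the outer mitochondrial membrane. This is consistent with use of the construct as a fluorescent outer-membrane marker for tracking the fate of that membrane in stably transduced cells.
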