Addgene plasmid #38249: pMXs-IP GFP-Omp25
Depositing lab: Noboru Mizushima. Depositing organization: University of Tokyo, Graduate School of Medicine. Publication: Parkin mediates proteasome-dependent protein degradation and rupture of the outer mitochondrial membrane. Yoshii SR, Kishi C, Ishihara N, Mizushima N. J Biol Chem. 2011 Jun 3;286(22):19630-40. Epub 2011 Mar 18. 10.1074/jbc.M110.209338 PubMed 21454557.
Backbone
  Vector backbone: pMXs-IP
  Backbone manufacturer: Dr. Toshio Kitamura of the University of Tokyo
  Backbone size w/o insert (bp): 5800
  Total vector size (bp): 6700
  Vector type: Mammalian Expression, Retroviral
  Selectable markers: Puromycin
Growth in bacteria
  Bacterial resistance: Ampicillin, 100 μg/mL
  Growth temperature: 37°C
  Growth strain: DH5alpha
  Copy number: High Copy
Gene/Insert
  Gene/Insert name: Omp25 (alt names: norvegicus synaptojanin 2 binding protein; Synj2bp)
  Species: R. norvegicus (rat)
  Insert size (bp): 111
  Mutation: plasmid contains AA109-145 of rat Omp25/Synj2bp
  GenBank ID: NM_022599
  Entrez Gene: Synj2bp (a.k.a. Omp25)
  Tag / fusion protein: EGFP (N terminal on insert)
  Cloning method: Restriction Enzyme; 5′ cloning site NotI (not destroyed); 3′ cloning site NotI (not destroyed)
  Sequencing primers: 5′ aaggaaaaaagcggccgcaccatggtgagcaaggg; 3′ aaggaaaaaagcggccgctcagagctgctttcggtatctc
Resource information
  A portion of this plasmid was derived from a plasmid made by: Dr.Katsuyoshi Mihara (Kyushu University)
Terms and licenses: Academic/Nonprofit Terms; Industry Terms: Not Available to Industry
How to cite: pMXs-IP GFP-Omp25 was a gift from Noboru Mizushima (Addgene plasmid # 38249 ; http://n2t.net/addgene:38249 ; RRID:Addgene_38249)
