>Addgene plasmid #38249 | pMXs-IP GFP-Omp25 | addgene partial sequence | sequence record 52467 | EGFP-C 5'-CATGGTCCTGCTGGAGTTCGTG-3'
CGAGGAGCTGTTCACCGGGGTGGTGCCCATCCTGGTCGAGCTGGACGGCGACGTAAACGGCCACAAGTTC
AGCGTGTCCGGCGAGGGCGAGGGCGATGCCACCTACGGCAAGCTGACCCTGAAGTTCATCTGCACCACCG
GCAAGCTGCCCGTGCCCTGGCCCACCCTCGTGACCACCCTGACCTACGGCGTGCAGTGCTTCAGCCGCTA
CCCCGACCACATGAAGCAGCACGACTTCTTCAAGTCCGCCATGCCCGAAGGCTACGTCCAGGAGCGCACC
ATCTTCTTCAAGGACGACGGCAACTACAAGACCCGCGCCGAGGTGAAGTTCGAGGGCGACACCCTGGTGA
ACCGCATCGAGCTGAAGGGCATCGACTTCAAGGAGGACGGCAACATCCTGGGGCACAAGCTGGAGTACAA
CTACAACAGCCACAACGTCTATATCATGGCCGACAAGCAGAAGAACGGCATCAAGGTGAACTTCAAGATC
CGCCACAACATCGAGGACGGCAGCGTGCAGCTCGCCGACCACTACCAGCAGAACACCCCCATCGGCGACG
GCCCCGTGCTGCTGCCCGACAACCACTACCTGAGCACCCAGTCCGCCCTGAGCAAAGACCCCAACGAGAA
GC
